Addgene plasmid #69861: pGEMHEZFCNGA5
Purpose: oocyte expression vector containing ZFCNGA5
Depositing lab: Gary Matthews. Depositing organization: Stony Brook University. Publication: Characterization of a novel cyclic nucleotide-gated channel from zebrafish brain. Tetreault ML, Henry D, Horrigan DM, Matthews G, Zimmerman AL. Biochem Biophys Res Commun. 2006 Sep 22;348(2):441-9. Epub 2006 Jul 28. 10.1016/j.bbrc.2006.07.074 PubMed 16887101.
Backbone
  Vector backbone: pGEMHE
  Backbone manufacturer: unknown
  Backbone size w/o insert (bp): 3022
  Vector type: Xenopus oocyte expression
Growth in bacteria
  Bacterial resistance: Ampicillin, 100 μg/mL
  Growth temperature: 37°C
  Growth strain: DH5alpha
  Copy number: High Copy
Gene/Insert
  Gene/Insert name: ZFCNGA5 (alt name: CNGA5)
  Species: D. rerio (zebrafish)
  Insert size (bp): 2022
  Mutation: none
  Entrez Gene: cnga5
  Promoter: T7
  Cloning method: Restriction Enzyme; 5′ cloning site XmaI (not destroyed); 3′ cloning site EcoRI (not destroyed)
  Sequencing primers: 5′ T7 forward; 3′ pGEMHE/R1 GTAGCTTAGAGACTCCATTCGG
Terms and licenses: Academic/Nonprofit Terms; Industry Terms: Not Available to Industry
Depositor comments: Note: This plasmid has an S132P amino acid residue substitution introduced via PCR, but this residue change is not thought to have any effect on ZFCNGA5 physiology or function
How to cite: pGEMHEZFCNGA5 was a gift from Gary Matthews (Addgene plasmid # 69861 ; http://n2t.net/addgene:69861 ; RRID:Addgene_69861)
