[The description below was written by a language model from this plasmid's Addgene catalogue record.]
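Description:
pGEMHEZFCNGA5 is a Xenopus oocyte expression plasmid built on the pGEMHE backbone (about 3.0 kb without insert). It carries the zebrafish (Danio rerio) cyclic nucleotide-gated channel subunit CNGA5, referred to as ZFCNGA5. The roughly 2.0 kb coding insert was placed between XmaI and EcoRI sites, both of which remain intact, downstream of a T7 promoter. The plasmid is maintained in E. coli as a high-copy construct under ampicillin selection. The record provides no feature table, so the origin of replication and any flanking untranslated regions or linearisation sites in the backbone are not explicitly documented.

Vectors of this type are not expressed directly from DNA in the oocyte. Instead, the T7 promoter drives in vitro transcription of RNA from the plasmid template, and that RNA is injected into Xenopus oocytes, which translate it and insert the channel into the membrane. This arrangement suits electrophysiological study of ion channels. It also fits the stated purpose of the construct and its association with work characterising a novel cyclic nucleotide-gated channel from zebrafish brain. No epitope tags or reporter fusions are recorded.

The catalogue lists no intentional mutation, but the depositor notes that the clone carries an S132P amino acid substitution introduced by PCR. This change is not thought to affect the physiology or function of the channel, though users comparing the clone with the reference cnga5 sequence should be aware of it.
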