>Addgene plasmid #69861 | pGEMHEZFCNGA5 | depositor partial sequence | sequence record 124139 | T7 primer
GGGCGAATTATTCGAGCTCGGTACCCAGCTTGCTTGTTCTTTTTGCAGAAGCTCAGAATAAACGCTCAAC
TTTGGCAGATCAATTCCCGGGATGACCTGTCAACTGTTGTTGGAAAGCATGGATTTATCACCACACAGAC
TGTCTGTGAAAACTTCTATTGAAGATGAATCGGAGCCTGCTGACTGCACTTTCAGCCGTGATCAGTCCAT
ATGTGATGACACATCATCAGAATTACAGCGAGTGGCCACCCTTGAACAGCAAAGACTGAACTCTTTCCGT
GACAGAGGAGCACTCTCAAGGTTGGTGAATATGGTAGTCACTCTTAGAGAATGGGCCCATAAAAGCCTCC
AGGAAGAGGAGGAAAGGCCAGATTCATTCTTGGAGCGCTTCCGAGGACCTGAACTTCAAATTGCTACTAG
TAGATTAAGCATCAGTAGACATGATATTCAGGATGGGAACACGAGTGCCAAAACTAAGAAAAAGCCTGAT
GTTTTCATATTGTCACCTGCTGATGACCTGTATTACCGCTGGCTGTTTGTTATTGCCTCAGCTGTATTGT
ACAACTGGTGTTTTGTAGTTGCTAGAGCCTGCTTTAATGAGCTTCAAACCAGGAATTTTATTCTGTGGCT
TTTTTTGGATTATCTATCTGATGTCATATATATCCTGGACACTTGTGTAAGACTAAGAACAGGTTTCCTT
GAACAAGGTCTTCTGGTGAAGGACCTAATCAAATTAAGAGAAAGCTACTTTCATACTCTACAGTTCAAGC
TTGACTTGCTATCAATAATACCCACAGATTTAGGTTACATCGTCATTGGCATTCATGTACCAGAGCTTCG
TTTGAATAGACTTATGCGCTTCTCACGCCTGTTCGAATTCTTTGACCGTACAGAGACCCGCACCAGCTAC
CCCAACTTGTTCCGTATTTGCAACTTGGTGCTCTATATTCTAGTAATTATTCACTGGAATGCTTGCATCT
ACTTTGCTATCTCCAAATCTCTGGGTTTTGGATCCGATCAATGGGTCTACCCAAACATCTCTGACCCTAA
GTTTGGGACACTCACACGAGGATACGTGTACTGCCTTTACTGGTCAACCCTCACATTGACAACCATCGGG
GAAATGCCAGCTCCAGTCCAGGATGAGGAGTATCTTTTTGTTGTTTTTGATTTTCTAGTTGGGGTTTTAA
TTTTTGCAACCATTGTTGGTAATGTTGGAGCAATGATCTCCAACATGAATGCCACTCGTGCTGAATTTCA
AGGTCAGATTGATGCCATTAAACATTACATGAAGTTCCGAAAGGTTAGCAAAGAGCTGGAAGCTAGAGTC
ATCAAATGGTTTGACTATTTGTGGACAAATAAGAAAACAATTGATGAGCAGGATGTCCTAAAAAATCTAC
CAAACAAACTTCGGGCTGAAATTGCTATTAATGTGCACTTAGAAACATTGAAGAAGGTTCGTATTTTCCA
GGACTGTGAGGCGGGGCTTTTGGTGGAACTTGTTCTTAAGCTGCGGCCACAGGTCTTTAGTCCAGGAGAC
TACATCTGCAGAAAGGGAGACATAGGAAAAGAGATGTATATCATCAAAGAGGGTTGCCTTGCTGTTGTGG
CTGATGATGGGGTGACCCAGTATGCACACTTAACTGCTGGAAGCTGTTTTGGTGAAATTAGCATCCTAAA
CATAAGAGGAAGCAAAATGGGCAATCGTCGCACTGCTAACATCAGAAGTATTGGCTACTCTGATCTCTTT
TGTTTGTCAAAAGGTGACCTGATGGAGGCTGTAATGGAGTATCCAGATGCTAAGAAAGTTCTGGAAGAGA
AGGGAAGACAAATTCTTATAAAAGAGGGTTTGCTCGAGGAGGTGGAGGCAGACGGAATAGGGGTGGAAGA
TATTGAGAAAAGAGTAGAGAGGATGGAAGATACTATTGAAATATTACAAACTCGATTTGCTCGACTATTG
GCTCAATATACAGCAACTCAGCAGCACCTGAAGCAGAGACTTACCACTCTGGAATGCAGAACCAATCATT
CTGGCAGTGGATTCCTTTCTGATGGTAATGAAAGCACTATTGATGGGGATGGTACAAACAGTGAGGTCAA
CATTCACCTTTAA
