>Addgene plasmid #69861 | pGEMHEZFCNGA5 | addgene partial sequence | sequence record 138294 | T7 5'-TAATACGACTCACTATAGGG-3'
GGTACCCAGCTTGCTTGTTCTTTTTGCAGAAGCTCAGAATAAACGCTCAACTTTGGCAGATCAATTCCCG
GGATGACCTGTCAACTGTTGTTGGAAAGCATGGATTTATCACCACACAGACTGTCTGTGAAAACTTCTAT
TGAAGATGAATCGGAGCCTGCTGACTGCACTTTCAGCCGTGATCAGTCCATATGTGATGACACATCATCA
GAATTACAGCGAGTGGCCACCCTTGAACAGCAAAGACTGAACTCTTTCCGTGACAGAGGAGCACTCTCAA
GGTTGGTGAATATGGTAGTCACTCTTAGAGAATGGGCCCATAAAAGCCTCCAGGAAGAGGAGGAAAGGCC
AGATTCATTCTTGGAGCGCTTCCGAGGACCTGAACTTCAAATTGCTACTAGTAGATTAAGCATCAGTAGA
CATGATATTCAGGATGGGAACACGAGTGCCAAAACTAAGAAAAAGCCTGATGTTTTCATATTGTCACCTG
CTGATGACCTGTATTACCGCTGGCTGTTTGTTATTGCCTCAGCTGTATTGTACAACTGGTGTTTTGTAGT
TGCTAGAGCCTGCTTTAATGAGCTTCAAACCAGGAATTTTATTCTGTGGCTTTTTTTGGATTATCTATCT
GATGTCATATATATCCTGGACACTTGTGTAAGACTAAGAACAGGTTTCCTTGAACAAGGTCTTCTGGTGA
AGGACCTAATCAAATTAAGAGAAAGCTACTTTCATACTCTACAGTTCAAGCTTGACTTGCTATCAATAAT
ACCCACAGATTTAGGTTACATCGTCATTGGCATTCATGTACCAGAGCTTCGTTTGAATAGACTTATGCGC
TTCTCACGCCTGTTCGAATTCTTTGACCGTACAGAGACCCGCACCAGCTACCCCAACTTGTTCCGTATTT
GCAACTTGGTGCTCTATATTCTAGTAATTATTCACTGGAATGCTTGCATCTACTTTGCTATCTCCAAATC
TCTGGGTTTTGGATCCGATCAATGGGTCTACCCAAACATCTCTGACCCTAAGTTTGGGACACTCACACGA
GGATACGTGTACTGCCTTTACTGGTCAACCCTCAC
