>Addgene plasmid #69861 | pGEMHEZFCNGA5 | addgene partial sequence | sequence record 138295 | pGEM-HE-3 5'-gtaagttggtattatgtagc -3'
GGTGTTCTTGAGGCTGGTTTAGTGGTAACCAGATCAAGCTTGCTCTAGAGAATTCGATTAAGCACTTTGG
TCAACATCTGTTGTTTTTAAATGTGCTCTAGAAATAAAGCAAACAAACAAACAAACAAACCATGCTTAGC
ACTTAAAGGTGAATGTTGACCTCACTGTTTGTACCATCCCCATCAATAGTGCTTTCATTACCATCAGAAA
GGAATCCACTGCCAGAATGATTGGTTCTGCATTCCAGAGTGGTAAGTCTCTGCTTCAGGTGCTGCTGAGT
TGCTGTATATTGAGCCAATAGTCGAGCAAATCGAGTTTGTAATATTTCAATAGTATCTTCCATCCTCTCT
ACTCTTTTCTCAATATCTTCCACCCCTATTCCGTCTGCCTCCACCTCCTCGAGCAAACCCTCTTTTATAA
GAATTTGTCTTCCCTTCTCTTCCAGAACTTTCTTAGCATCTGGATACTCCATTACAGCCTCCATCAGGTC
ACCTTTTGACAAACAAAAGAGATCAGAGTAGCCAATACTTCTGATGTTAGCAGTGCGACGATTGCCCATT
TTGCTTCCTCTTATGTTTAGGATGCTAATTTCACCAAAACAGCTTCCAGCAGTTAAGTGTGCATACTGGG
TCACCCCATCATCAGCCACAACAGCAAGGCAACCCTCTTTGATGATATACATCTCTTTTCCTATGTCTCC
CTTTCTGCAGATGTAGTCTCCTGGACTAAAGACCTGTGGCCGCAGCTTAAGAACAAGTTCCACCAAAAGC
CCCGCCTCACAGTCCTGGAAAATACGAACCTTCTTCAATGTTTCTAAGTGCACATTAATAGCAATTTCAG
CCCGAAGTTTGTTTGGTAGATTTTTTAGGACATCCTGCTCATCAATTGTTTTCTTATTTGTCCACAAATA
GTCAAACCATTTGATGACTCTAGCTTCCAGCTCTTTGCTAACCTTTCGGAACTTCATGTAATGTTTAATG
GCATCAATCTGACCTTGAAATTCAGCACGAGTGGCATTCATGTTGGAGATCATTGCTCCAACATTACCAA
CAATGGTTGCAAAAATTAAAACCCC
